Addgene plasmid #245904: hPSD-95_PDZ2
Purpose: Bacterial expression of PSD-95 PDZ2 domain (155-249)
Depositing lab: Ben Goult. Depositing organization: University of Liverpool. Publication: Cyclin-dependent kinase-like 5 (CDKL5) binds to talin and is anchored at the postsynaptic density via direct interaction with PDZ domains. Otani Y, Goodall E, Srinivasan V, Ball NJ, Barnett SFH, Zech T, Saarikangas J, Goult BT. bioRxiv 2025.08.27.672337; doi: https://doi.org/10.1101/2025.08.27.672337.
Backbone
  Vector backbone: pET151 dTOPO
  Vector type: Bacterial Expression
Growth in bacteria
  Bacterial resistance: Ampicillin, 100 μg/mL
  Growth temperature: 37°C
  Growth strain: DH5alpha
  Copy number: High Copy
Gene/Insert
  Gene/Insert name: DLGAP3
  Species: H. sapiens (human)
  Entrez Gene: DLGAP3 (a.k.a. DAP3, SAPAP3)
  Promoter: T7
  Tag / fusion protein: HisTag-V5 (N terminal on insert)
  Cloning method: Gene Synthesis
  Sequencing primers: 5′ T7F; 3′ T7R
Terms and licenses: Academic/Nonprofit Terms; Industry Terms: Not Available to Industry
How to cite: hPSD-95_PDZ2 was a gift from Ben Goult (Addgene plasmid # 245904 ; http://n2t.net/addgene:245904 ; RRID:Addgene_245904)
