[The description below was written by a language model from this plasmid's Addgene catalogue record and pLannotate feature annotations shown in this document.]
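Description:
hPSD-95_PDZ2 is a bacterial expression plasmid built on the pET151 dTOPO backbone for producing the second PDZ domain of human PSD-95 (residues 155-249) in E. coli. The insert was made by gene synthesis. It sits downstream of a T7 promoter with an adjacent lac operator and the phage T7 gene 10 ribosome binding site, and is followed by a T7 terminator. The plasmid also carries lacI under its own promoter. Transcription is therefore repressed until IPTG is added and requires a host that supplies T7 RNA polymerase. The protein is expressed with an N-terminal His tag and V5 epitope. The annotation also detects a TEV protease recognition site between the V5 tag and the insert, which would allow the tags to be removed after purification.

The plasmid is selected with ampicillin through the β-lactamase gene and replicates from a ColE1/pBR322-type origin. The bom region, rop gene and several non-functional tetracycline resistance fragments are remnants of the pBR322-derived pET scaffold. The catalogue lists the plasmid as high copy, although rop is normally associated with reduced copy number.

Two points in the record are inconsistent with the stated insert. The gene field names DLGAP3 (SAPAP3), whereas the plasmid name and stated purpose both describe the PSD-95 PDZ2 domain. The automated annotation labels the roughly 250 bp insert region as a fragment of rat Synj2bp, which probably reflects homology between PDZ domains rather than the insert's true identity. The associated work concerns direct binding of CDKL5 to PDZ domains at the postsynaptic density, so the construct likely supplies recombinant PDZ2 for biochemical or structural interaction studies.
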