Features (pLannotate 1.2.2; 21 found; start..end, strand, type, name):
    209..227     +  promoter       T7 promoter: promoter for bacteriophage T7 RNA polymerase
    228..252     +  protein_bind   lac operator: The lac repressor binds to the lac operator to inhibit transcription in E. coli. This inhibition can be relieved by adding lactose or isopropyl-β-D-thiogalactopyranoside (IPTG). lac repressor encoded by lacI
    267..289     +  RBS            RBS: efficient ribosome binding site from bacteriophage T7 gene 10 (Olins and Rangwala, 1989)
    318..359     +  CDS            V5 tag: epitope tag from simian virus 5
    360..379     +  CDS            TEV site (fragment): tobacco etch virus (TEV) protease recognition and cleavage site
    411..662     +  CDS            Synj2bp (fragment): SYJ2B_RAT - Also known as Omp25. Experimental evidence at protein level: Swiss-Prot protein existence level 1. Regulates endocytosis of activin type 2 receptor kinases through the Ral/RALBP1-dependent pathway and may be involved in suppression of activin-induced signal transduction. From Rattus norvegicus (Rat).
    703..752     +  CDS            SET1 (fragment): solubility-enhancement tag derived from T7 phage gene 10B
    760..807     +  terminator     T7 terminator: transcription terminator for bacteriophage T7 RNA polymerase
    830..934     -  CDS            TcR (fragment): tetracycline efflux protein; tet; confers resistance to tetracycline
    991..1014    -  promoter       tet promoter (fragment): E. coli promoter for tetracycline efflux protein gene
   1131..1235    +  promoter       AmpR promoter: bla
   1236..2096    +  CDS            AmpR: β-lactamase; bla; confers resistance to ampicillin, carbenicillin, and related antibiotics
   2267..2855    +  rep_origin     ori: high-copy-number ColE1/pMB1/pBR322/pUC origin of replication
   3041..3180    -  misc_feature   bom: basis of mobility region from pBR322
   3282..3473    -  CDS            rop: Rop protein, which maintains plasmids at low copy number; rop
   3490..3870    +  CDS            YPB1_ECOLX: Protein predicted: Swiss-Prot protein existence level 4. From Escherichia coli.
   4112..4736    -  CDS            TcR (fragment): tetracycline efflux protein; tet; confers resistance to tetracycline
   4751..4772    -  protein_bind   CAP binding site: CAP binding activates transcription in the presence of cAMP. E. coli catabolite activator protein
   4785..5867    -  CDS            lacI: lac repressor; lacI; The lac repressor binds to the lac operator to inhibit transcription in E. coli. This inhibition can be relieved by adding lactose or isopropyl-β-D-thiogalactopyranoside (IPTG).
   5868..5945    -  promoter       lacI promoter: lacI
   5953..187     -  CDS            TcR (fragment) (across the origin): tetracycline efflux protein; tet; confers resistance to tetracycline
>Addgene plasmid #245904 | hPSD-95_PDZ2 | addgene full sequence | sequence record 490448 | Addgene NGS Result
CAAGGAGATGGCGCCCAACAGTCCCCCGGCCACGGGGCCTGCCACCATACCCACGCCGAAACAAGCGCTC
ATGAGCCCGAAGTGGCGAGCCCGATCTTCCCCATCGGTGATGTCGGCGATATAGGCGCCAGCAACCGCAC
CTGTGGCGCCGGTGATGCCGGCCACGATGCGTCCGGCGTAGAGGATCGAGATCTCGATCCCGCGAAATTA
ATACGACTCACTATAGGGGAATTGTGAGCGGATAACAATTCCCCTCTAGAAATAATTTTGTTTAACTTTA
AGAAGGAGATATACATATGCATCATCACCATCACCATGGTAAGCCTATCCCTAACCCTCTCCTCGGTCTC
GATTCTACGGAAAACCTGTATTTTCAGGGAATTGATCCCTTCACCGCCGAAAAAGTGATGGAAATCAAAC
TGATCAAAGGTCCGAAAGGTCTGGGTTTTAGCATTGCCGGTGGTGTTGGTAATCAGCATATTCCGGGTGA
TAATAGCATTTACGTGACCAAAATTATCGAAGGTGGTGCAGCACATAAAGATGGTCGTCTGCAGATTGGT
GATAAAATTCTGGCAGTTAATAGCGTTGGTCTGGAAGATGTTATGCATGAAGATGCAGTTGCAGCACTGA
AAAATACCTATGATGTGGTGTATCTGAAAGTTGCCAAACCGAGCAATGCATAAAAGGGCGAGCTCAGATC
CGGCTGCTAACAAAGCCCGAAAGGAAGCTGAGTTGGCTGCTGCCACCGCTGAGCAATAACTAGCATAACC
CCTTGGGGCCTCTAAACGGGTCTTGAGGGGTTTTTTGCTGAAAGGAGGAACTATATCCGGATATCCCGCA
AGAGGCCCGGCAGTACCGGCATAACCAAGCCTATGCCTACAGCATCCAGGGTGACGGTGCCGAGGATGAC
GATGAGCGCATTGTTAGATTTCATACACGGTGCCTGACTGCGTTAGCAATTTAACTGTGATAAACTACCG
CATTAAAGCTAGCTTATCGATGATAAGCTGTCAAACATGAGAATTAATTCTTGAAGACGAAAGGGCCTCG
TGATACGCCTATTTTTATAGGTTAATGTCATGATAATAATGGTTTCTTAGACGTCAGGTGGCACTTTTCG
GGGAAATGTGCGCGGAACCCCTATTTGTTTATTTTTCTAAATACATTCAAATATGTATCCGCTCATGAGA
CAATAACCCTGATAAATGCTTCAATAATATTGAAAAAGGAAGAGTATGAGTATTCAACATTTCCGTGTCG
CCCTTATTCCCTTTTTTGCGGCATTTTGCCTTCCTGTTTTTGCTCACCCAGAAACGCTGGTGAAAGTAAA
AGATGCTGAAGATCAGTTGGGTGCACGAGTGGGTTACATCGAACTGGATCTCAACAGCGGTAAGATCCTT
GAGAGTTTTCGCCCCGAAGAACGTTTTCCAATGATGAGCACTTTTAAAGTTCTGCTATGTGGCGCGGTAT
TATCCCGTGTTGACGCCGGGCAAGAGCAACTCGGTCGCCGCATACACTATTCTCAGAATGACTTGGTTGA
GTACTCACCAGTCACAGAAAAGCATCTTACGGATGGCATGACAGTAAGAGAATTATGCAGTGCTGCCATA
ACCATGAGTGATAACACTGCGGCCAACTTACTTCTGACAACGATCGGAGGACCGAAGGAGCTAACCGCTT
TTTTGCACAACATGGGGGATCATGTAACTCGCCTTGATCGTTGGGAACCGGAGCTGAATGAAGCCATACC
AAACGACGAGCGTGACACCACGATGCCTGCAGCAATGGCAACAACGTTGCGCAAACTATTAACTGGCGAA
CTACTTACTCTAGCTTCCCGGCAACAATTAATAGACTGGATGGAGGCGGATAAAGTTGCAGGACCACTTC
TGCGCTCGGCCCTTCCGGCTGGCTGGTTTATTGCTGATAAATCTGGAGCCGGTGAGCGTGGGTCTCGCGG
TATCATTGCAGCACTGGGGCCAGATGGTAAGCCCTCCCGTATCGTAGTTATCTACACGACGGGGAGTCAG
GCAACTATGGATGAACGAAATAGACAGATCGCTGAGATAGGTGCCTCACTGATTAAGCATTGGTAACTGT
CAGACCAAGTTTACTCATATATACTTTAGATTGATTTAAAACTTCATTTTTAATTTAAAAGGATCTAGGT
GAAGATCCTTTTTGATAATCTCATGACCAAAATCCCTTAACGTGAGTTTTCGTTCCACTGAGCGTCAGAC
CCCGTAGAAAAGATCAAAGGATCTTCTTGAGATCCTTTTTTTCTGCGCGTAATCTGCTGCTTGCAAACAA
AAAAACCACCGCTACCAGCGGTGGTTTGTTTGCCGGATCAAGAGCTACCAACTCTTTTTCCGAAGGTAAC
TGGCTTCAGCAGAGCGCAGATACCAAATACTGTCCTTCTAGTGTAGCCGTAGTTAGGCCACCACTTCAAG
AACTCTGTAGCACCGCCTACATACCTCGCTCTGCTAATCCTGTTACCAGTGGCTGCTGCCAGTGGCGATA
AGTCGTGTCTTACCGGGTTGGACTCAAGACGATAGTTACCGGATAAGGCGCAGCGGTCGGGCTGAACGGG
GGGTTCGTGCACACAGCCCAGCTTGGAGCGAACGACCTACACCGAACTGAGATACCTACAGCGTGAGCTA
TGAGAAAGCGCCACGCTTCCCGAAGGGAGAAAGGCGGACAGGTATCCGGTAAGCGGCAGGGTCGGAACAG
GAGAGCGCACGAGGGAGCTTCCAGGGGGAAACGCCTGGTATCTTTATAGTCCTGTCGGGTTTCGCCACCT
CTGACTTGAGCGTCGATTTTTGTGATGCTCGTCAGGGGGGCGGAGCCTATGGAAAAACGCCAGCAACGCG
GCCTTTTTACGGTTCCTGGCCTTTTGCTGGCCTTTTGCTCACATGTTCTTTCCTGCGTTATCCCCTGATT
CTGTGGATAACCGTATTACCGCCTTTGAGTGAGCTGATACCGCTCGCCGCAGCCGAACGACCGAGCGCAG
CGAGTCAGTGAGCGAGGAAGCGGAAGAGCGCCTGATGCGGTATTTTCTCCTTACGCATCTGTGCGGTATT
TCACACCGCAATGGTGCACTCTCAGTACAATCTGCTCTGATGCCGCATAGTTAAGCCAGTATACACTCCG
CTATCGCTACGTGACTGGGTCATGGCTGCGCCCCGACACCCGCCAACACCCGCTGACGCGCCCTGACGGG
CTTGTCTGCTCCCGGCATCCGCTTACAGACAAGCTGTGACCGTCTCCGGGAGCTGCATGTGTCAGAGGTT
TTCACCGTCATCACCGAAACGCGCGAGGCAGCTGCGGTAAAGCTCATCAGCGTGGTCGTGAAGCGATTCA
CAGATGTCTGCCTGTTCATCCGCGTCCAGCTCGTTGAGTTTCTCCAGAAGCGTTAATGTCTGGCTTCTGA
TAAAGCGGGCCATGTTAAGGGCGGTTTTTTCCTGTTTGGTCACTGATGCCTCCGTGTAAGGGGGATTTCT
GTTCATGGGGGTAATGATACCGATGAAACGAGAGAGGATGCTCACGATACGGGTTACTGATGATGAACAT
GCCCGGTTACTGGAACGTTGTGAGGGTAAACAACTGGCGGTATGGATGCGGCGGGACCAGAGAAAAATCA
CTCAGGGTCAATGCCAGCGCTTCGTTAATACAGATGTAGGTGTTCCACAGGGTAGCCAGCAGCATCCTGC
GATGCAGATCCGGAACATAATGGTGCAGGGCGCTGACTTCCGCGTTTCCAGACTTTACGAAACACGGAAA
CCGAAGACCATTCATGTTGTTGCTCAGGTCGCAGACGTTTTGCAGCAGCAGTCGCTTCACGTTCGCTCGC
GTATCGGTGATTCATTCTGCTAACCAGTAAGGCAACCCCGCCAGCCTAGCCGGGTCCTCAACGACAGGAG
CACGATCATGCGCACCCGTGGCCAGGACCCAACGCTGCCCGAGATGCGCCGCGTGCGGCTGCTGGAGATG
GCGGACGCGATGGATATGTTCTGCCAAGGGTTGGTTTGCGCATTCACAGTTCTCCGCAAGAATTGATTGG
CTCCAATTCTTGGAGTGGTGAATCCGTTAGCGAGGTGCCGCCGGCTTCCATTCAGGTCGAGGTGGCCCGG
CTCCATGCACCGCGACGCAACGCGGGGAGGCAGACAAGGTATAGGGCGGCGCCTACAATCCATGCCAACC
CGTTCCATGTGCTCGCCGAGGCGGCATAAATCGCCGTGACGATCAGCGGTCCAATGATCGAAGTTAGGCT
GGTAAGAGCCGCGAGCGATCCTTGAAGCTGTCCCTGATGGTCGTCATCTACCTGCCTGGACAGCATGGCC
TGCAACGCGGGCATCCCGATGCCGCCGGAAGCGAGAAGAATCATAATGGGGAAGGCCATCCAGCCTCGCG
TCGCGAACGCCAGCAAGACGTAGCCCAGCGCGTCGGCCGCCATGCCGGCGATAATGGCCTGCTTCTCGCC
GAAACGTTTGGTGGCGGGACCAGTGACGAAGGCTTGAGCGAGGGCGTGCAAGATTCCGAATACCGCAAGC
GACAGGCCGATCATCGTCGCGCTCCAGCGAAAGCGGTCCTCGCCGAAAATGACCCAGAGCGCTGCCGGCA
CCTGTCCTACGAGTTGCATGATAAAGAAGACAGTCATAAGTGCGGCGACGATAGTCATGCCCCGCGCCCA
CCGGAAGGAGCTGACTGGGTTGAAGGCTCTCAAGGGCATCGGTCGAGATCCCGGTGCCTAATGAGTGAGC
TAACTTACATTAATTGCGTTGCGCTCACTGCCCGCTTTCCAGTCGGGAAACCTGTCGTGCCAGCTGCATT
AATGAATCGGCCAACGCGCGGGGAGAGGCGGTTTGCGTATTGGGCGCCAGGGTGGTTTTTCTTTTCACCA
GTGAGACGGGCAACAGCTGATTGCCCTTCACCGCCTGGCCCTGAGAGAGTTGCAGCAAGCGGTCCACGCT
GGTTTGCCCCAGCAGGCGAAAATCCTGTTTGATGGTGGTTAACGGCGGGATATAACATGAGCTGTCTTCG
GTATCGTCGTATCCCACTACCGAGATATCCGCACCAACGCGCAGCCCGGACTCGGTAATGGCGCGCATTG
CGCCCAGCGCCATCTGATCGTTGGCAACCAGCATCGCAGTGGGAACGATGCCCTCATTCAGCATTTGCAT
GGTTTGTTGAAAACCGGACATGGCACTCCAGTCGCCTTCCCGTTCCGCTATCGGCTGAATTTGATTGCGA
GTGAGATATTTATGCCAGCCAGCCAGACGCAGACGCGCCGAGACAGAACTTAATGGGCCCGCTAACAGCG
CGATTTGCTGGTGACCCAATGCGACCAGATGCTCCACGCCCAGTCGCGTACCGTCTTCATGGGAGAAAAT
AATACTGTTGATGGGTGTCTGGTCAGAGACATCAAGAAATAACGCCGGAACATTAGTGCAGGCAGCTTCC
ACAGCAATGGCATCCTGGTCATCCAGCGGATAGTTAATGATCAGCCCACTGACGCGTTGCGCGAGAAGAT
TGTGCACCGCCGCTTTACAGGCTTCGACGCCGCTTCGTTCTACCATCGACACCACCACGCTGGCACCCAG
TTGATCGGCGCGAGATTTAATCGCCGCGACAATTTGCGACGGCGCGTGCAGGGCCAGACTGGAGGTGGCA
ACGCCAATCAGCAACGACTGTTTGCCCGCCAGTTGTTGTGCCACGCGGTTGGGAATGTAATTCAGCTCCG
CCATCGCCGCTTCCACTTTTTCCCGCGTTTTCGCAGAAACGTGGCTGGCCTGGTTCACCACGCGGGAAAC
GGTCTGATAAGAGACACCGGCATACTCTGCGACATCGTATAACGTTACTGGTTTCACATTCACCACCCTG
AATTGACTCTCTTCCGGGCGCTATCATGCCATACCGCGAAAGGTTTTGCGCCATTCGATGGTGTCCGGGA
TCTCGACGCTCTCCCTTATGCGACTCCTGCATTAGGAAGCAGCCCAGTAGTAGGTTGAGGCCGTTGAGCA
CCGCCGCCGCAAGGAATGGTGCATG
